Addgene plasmid #206850: pCHAP4
Purpose: (Empty Backbone) A plasmid containing a 16,121 bp fragment of the P. tricornutum chloroplast genome. The fragment is flanked by SapI recognition sites, allowing it to be released from the cloning vector.
Depositing lab: Bogumil Karas. Depositing organization: University of Western Ontario. Publication: Design and assembly of the 117-kb Phaeodactylum tricornutum chloroplast genome. Walker EJL, Pampuch M, Chang N, Cochrane RR, Karas BJ. Plant Physiol. 2023 Dec 19:kiad670. doi: 10.1093/plphys/kiad670. PubMed 38114089.
Backbone
  Vector backbone: pSAP (pCC1BAC-based)
  Backbone size (bp): 24035
  Modifications to backbone: A region of the P. tricornutum chloroplast genome (designated fragment 4) was assembled and cloned using the pSAP backbone. The fragment can be released upon digestion of the plasmid with SapI.
  Vector type: Bacterial Expression, Yeast Expression
  Selectable markers: TRP1
Growth in bacteria
  Bacterial resistance: Chloramphenicol, 25 μg/mL
  Growth temperature: 37°C
  Growth strain: EPI300
  Growth instructions: The backbone contains an OriV sequence. This means that the plasmid can be induced to high-copy replication in the presence of arabinose if maintained in the EPI300 strain (or any other E. coli strain harbouring the pBAD/trfA system).
  Copy number: High Copy
Resource information
  A portion of this plasmid was derived from a plasmid made by: The pSAP cloning vector is derived from pCCBAC1_LC_TRP (GenBank accession number MN982904)
Terms and licenses: Academic/Nonprofit Terms; Industry Terms: Not Available to Industry
Depositor comments: Please visit https://www.biorxiv.org/content/10.1101/2023.06.05.543740v1 for bioRxiv preprint.
How to cite: pCHAP4 was a gift from Bogumil Karas (Addgene plasmid # 206850 ; http://n2t.net/addgene:206850 ; RRID:Addgene_206850)
