[The description below was written by a language model from this plasmid's Addgene catalogue record.]
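Description:
pCHAP4 is a bacterial/yeast shuttle plasmid that stores one piece of the Phaeodactylum tricornutum chloroplast genome. It is built on pSAP, a cloning vector derived from the pCC1BAC bacterial artificial chromosome family, which was designed to hold large inserts stably in E. coli. Selection in bacteria is by chloramphenicol resistance, and the yeast TRP1 auxotrophic marker allows selection in tryptophan-deficient yeast, consistent with the use of yeast as an assembly host. The backbone also carries an oriV sequence. In E. coli strains that supply the TrfA replication protein from an arabinose-inducible promoter, such as EPI300, this origin lets the plasmid be switched to high-copy replication by adding arabinose. The record lists a backbone size of about 24 kb, although it is not clear whether this figure refers to the empty vector or the whole plasmid.

The payload is a 16,121 bp region of the diatom chloroplast genome, designated fragment 4, which was assembled and cloned into pSAP. Although it is catalogued as an empty backbone with bacterial and yeast expression vector types, the record describes no dedicated expression cassette, promoter, tag or reporter, and no feature table is provided to show which chloroplast genes lie within the fragment. The insert is flanked by recognition sites for SapI, a type IIS restriction enzyme that cuts outside its recognition sequence, so digestion releases the chloroplast fragment from the vector. According to the associated publication title, the plasmid belongs to a project to design and assemble the complete 117 kb P. tricornutum chloroplast genome. In that project, released fragments such as this one would serve as building blocks for higher-order assembly.
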