>Addgene plasmid #206850 | pCHAP4 | addgene full sequence | sequence record 420756 | Addgene NGS Result
AGCGCAAGAAGAAATATCCACCGTGGGAAAAACTCCAGGTAGAGGTACACACGCGGATAGCCAATTCAGA
GTAATAAACTGTGATAATCAACCCTCATCAATGATGACGAACTAACCCCCGATATCAGGTCACATGACGA
AGGGAAAGAGAAGGAAATCAACTGTGACAAACTGCCCTCAAATTTGGCTTCCTTAAAAATTACAGTTCAA
AAAGTATGAGAAAATCCATGCAGGCTGAAGGAAACAGCAAAACTGTGACAAATTACCCTCAGTAGGTCAG
AACAAATGTGACGAACCACCCTCAAATCTGTGACAGATAACCCTCATACTATCCTGTCGTCATGGAAGTG
ATATCGCGGAAGGAAAATACGATATGAGTCGTCTGGCGGCCTTTCTTTTTCTCAATGTATGAGAGGCGCA
TTGGAGTTCTGCTGTTGATCTCATTAACACAGACCTGCAGGAAGCGGCGGCGGAAGTCAGGCATACGCTG
GTAACTTTGAGGCAGCTGGTAACGCTCTATGATCCAGTCGATTTTCAGAGAGACGATGCCTGAGCCATCC
GGCTTACGATACTGACACATGGATTCGTATAAACGCATGGCATACGGATTGGTGATTTCTTTTGTTTCAC
TAAGCCGAAACTGCGTAAACCGGTTCTGTAACCCGATAAAGAAGGGAATGAGATATGGGTTGATATGTAC
ACTGTAAAGCCCTCTGGATGGACTGTGCGCACGTTTTATAAACCAAGGAAAAGATTCATAGCCTTTTTCA
TCGCCGGCATCCTCTTCAGGGCGATAAAAAACCACTTCCTTCCCCGCGAAACTCTTCAATGCCTGCCGTA
TATCCTTACTGGCTTCCGCAGAGGTCAATCCGAATATTTCAGCATATTTAGCAACATGGATCTCGCAGAT
ACCGTCATGTTCCTGTAGGGTGCCATCAGATTTTCTGATCTGGTCAACGAACAGATACAGCATACGTTTT
TGATCCCGGGAGAGACTATATGCCGCCTCAGTGAGGTCGTTTGACTGGACGATTCGCGGGCTATTTTTAC
GTTTCTTGTGATTGATAACCGCTGTTTCCGCCATGACAGATCCATGTGAAGTGTGACAAGTTTTTAGATT
GTCACACTAAATAAAAAAGAGTCAATAAGCATGGATAACTTTGTGAAAAAACAGCTTCTTCTGAGGGCAA
TTTGTCACAGGGTTAAGGGCAATTTGTCACAGACAGGACTGTCATTTGAGGGTGATTTGTCACACTGAAA
GGGCAATTTGTCACAACACCTTCTCTAGAACCAGCATGGATAAAGGCCTACAAGGCGCTCTAAAAAAGAA
GATCTAAAAACTATAAAAAAAATAATTATAAAAATATCCCCGTGGATAAGTGGATAACCCCAAGGGAAGT
TTTTTCAGGCATCGTGTGTAAGCAGAATATATAAGTGCTGTTCCCTTGTGCTTCCTCGCTCACTCGACCG
GGAGGGTTCGAGAAGTGGGGGCACCCCCCTTCGGCGTGCGCGGTCACGCGCACAGGGCGCAGCCCTGGTT
AAAAACAAGGTTTATAAATATTGGTTTAAAAGCAGGTTAAAAGACAGGTTAGCGGTGGCCGAAAAACGGG
CGGAAACCCTTGCAAATGCTGGATTTTCTGCCTGTGGACAGCCCCTCAAATGTCAATAGGTGCGCCCCTC
ATCTGTCAGCACTCTGCCCCTCAAGTGTCAAGGATCGCGCCCCTCATCTGTCAGTAGTCGCGCCCCTCAA
GTGTCAATACCGCAGGGCACTTATCCCCAGGCTTGTCCACATCATCTGTGGGAAACTCGCGTAAAATCAG
GCGTTTTCGCCGATTTGCGAGGCTGGCCAGCTCCACGTCGCCGGCCGAAATCGAGCCTGCCCCTCATCTG
TCAACGCCGCGCCGGGTGAGTCGGCCCCTCAAGTGTCAACGTCCGCCCCTCATCTGTCAGTGAGGGCCAA
GTTTTCCGCGAGGTATCCACAACGCCGGCGGCCGGCCGCGGTGTCTCGCACACTGCTTCGACGGCGTTTC
TGGCGCGTTTGCAGGGCCATAGACGGCCGCCAGCCCAGCGGCGAGGGCAACCAGGCTCTTCACGCCATGT
TCAGCAAGTAAAATATTTAATTCACAATTTACTTTATAAACTTCTTCACCTAACCAGATAATAGTTTTAT
GAGAAACAACAGGTTTATAATTGTTCAAGAAGTTAACACGACTTAAATAATTAATAGTTGAATTTGGTTT
GTAATTTTTATATACATTTTGGTGATCATAGTAAACTGTTCCACCCACTAATGTTTTAAACCTATTAGTG
ATTAAGGTAGCTACTTGATAATTTCTTGTTGCTTGTAAATATAACCGTAAATCTTTCTTTTGAATTTTTA
CTAAATATTTATCACCTTGTAAATTCAATAAATAATTTTTGTGCTGAATAGAATATCTTAATTTTTCTAA
CTTTGAATTAAAAAATGCATATTTATTATTTTTAATCCTAATTAAACGTTGATATAAATTTGATTTAGTA
TTGATAAATTCTACAGAGCCAGAATAATGATTAATGATTTTAGTTCTAAAGATATAACTTCTACAGTTTA
ATTTATAGTCAGAATAAAAATTAACAAATGAGTTAATTGGGCCATTATAAAGTTGTCCAGATAAAATCCA
CAATAATTTATTATTATTTAGTAGATTAATTTTTTTCTTTAAAACGGGCATAAAAATTTCACCACAGGTA
TCGCTTAAAATAGGTTTTACTTCCGTTTTAATCTGTCTATTTGTATTTAATAATTCACCAATAACAGTAT
CTTTCACAATATATTGATTGTTTTTAGGAAATAAAATTGTATTTCGTAAAATTTCAATTTGTACTAAATC
TTGATCTTCATCGTCTGGAATTAAAATCACAGAACCAGAATTTTTTGTAATTAAAACGTCTTCACCCCGA
TTTGTTCTTAATAAGACGGTTTTTAAAGTTTTGTAAAATCTTATAACACCGTTAATAGGAGTAGTAATTT
GTTGACGAGCTTCCGACGTAAAAATACCGCCGGTGTGAAATGTACGCATAGTTAGCTGAGTACCTGGCTC
ACCAATAGATTGACCCGCAAGAATTCCAATTGCTTCACCAATATCGACTAAATTCTCATTTGCTAAATCC
CATCCATAACAGTTTTGACAAATTGCTCGATATAAATTACAAGTTAATGGTGAACGTATATAAAATTTCT
TGACATTATATTCCTTAAATTTCTCAATAAGTTTTGGAGTGATTTGAGTACCTGCCGGAACCAAAATCCT
ATTTGTTTTTGGATCATGAATTGGTTTGCTTAAAACACGCCCTAAAATCTTTTGATAAATCAAATTTAGT
GATTTCAATTCTTCGTTACTAACTGAAAACAAGAATGAGTGATTGGTCAAACAATCTTTTTCTCGAATTA
AAACATCTTGTCCAACATCAATTAAACGTCTCGTTAAGTATCCAGAATTGGCTGTTTTTAATGCTGTATC
AACAATTCCTTTTCTAGCACCATATCCAGACATCAAATAGTCAGTTATTGTTAATCCTTCCCTGAAATTT
TTTTTAATCGGTAAATTCATTATTTCACCACTTGGGTCGGACATTAAACCCCGCATTCCTACTAATTGGC
GAACTTGAGATAAATTTCCACGAGCACCAGAAAATGCCATAATATAGACGGAATTTAAAGGGTCATAATT
CTTAAAATAATATATTACTTGTTCTTTCAAAGACTCGCTTGTTAGGCTCCAAGTATCAATAATTTTTTGA
AACCTTTCAACGTCAGTGATTTTTCCTTTTAGATATATTTTTTCAGCATTTATAATTTCTTGATTCGCTT
TTTCAAGCATCAAATTTTTAACAAATGGAATTTTTAAATCCTCAATACTAATAGAAATTCCGGCTTGACT
AGCATATTTAAATCCAAGGTATTTCAATTCGTCAGCTAATGCACAAGCTTGCATTGAATCATAATTAGTA
AAACTCCAAGCTAATAATTGGCGTAACTGTTTTTTTCCAATCAACGTATTTTGATATTTATAATTTTTCA
TAAAATTGATTTGCTATTTCACGTTATTATTTATAAAAAATTTAGGGTTTTTTGAATTATATAATTTAAA
ATGGCACGTCCTGTAGTTGTTTGTACATATTGAACAATTAATTGATTATCTTTAGTTTTACGAATCTGTA
AATTTTCATAAAACTCAATTTTTGTTTCATCGTCTAAAATAGTTGTTTTAAGTAAAATTGATTCGTTTAT
TTCTTGTTCTTCCAATCTAATCCATATTGCGCTATGAATCTCTAATTTACTTTGGCTATAAGCTAGTATT
ACATCAGCAAGATTAGCAAAATAGTGACTTGAACCTAATAATCCATTAATGTTATTAACAGTTAAATAAT
AACATCCTAATACCATATCTTGACTCGGCATAATGATTGGTTCTCCGTTTGCCGGGGATAAAAAATTATA
TGGTGCTAACATCAACATATAACATTCAGCTTGAGCTTCTAAAGATAAAGGAATATGAACAGCCATTTGA
TCACCATCAAAATCAGCGTTAAAAGCTGAACAAACTAACGGATGTAATTTAATTGCTCGACCTTGAACCA
ATATAGGTTCAAAAGCTTGAATACCTAATCGATGTAAAGTTGGTGCTCGATTTAAAAAAATCGGGTGACT
TTTTAAAACTTTTTCTAAAACCGGATCAATAATTGATTCATTTTGTTGAATTAAATTTTTAGCAATTTTC
ATATTACTTGCTAAACCTTGATTAATTAATTCACGAATAATAAAAGGTTGGAATAACTCAATTGCCATTT
CATAAGGTAAGCCACATTGATTTAATCTTAAACTTGGGCCTACTACAATTACTGAACGACCTGAGTAATC
TACTCTCTTTCCTAATAAATTTTGTCGAAAACGACCATGTTTACCTTTTATGATATCGGATAAAGATTTT
AAAGGCCTATTATTTGCACTTAAAGCAATTTTACCACGTTTTCCATTATCAATTAACGTATCAACAGCTT
CTTGTAATAAACGTTTTTCGTTTCTAATGATTAATTGTGGCGCATCAATTTCTAAAAGTCGAAGTAATCG
ATTATTTCTTGTAATAATGCGTCTATAAAGTTCATTTAAATCGGAAGTAGCAAATCGCCCGCCCTCTAAT
TGAATCATTGGACGAAGCGCAGGTGGAATAACTGGTAATATAGTAAGAATCATCCAAGCTGGGCTTGATC
CTGTTCCAACCAAATTTTCTAAAATTCGAATTCGTTTTATAGCTTGTTCACGAATTTTATAAATACGCTG
TTGTTCCCATTTTCTAAACCATCTTGATTCATCATAAATAGGCTTTTCTTTATTCAATACTTTCGTACAA
ACTAAAATAAAGTAACGCATGCGAAAAATTTCTGACTTTAGATTTAATTTTTCAAGCTCCCGTTTGATCA
AAGGAGCACCGATTAAAAAATTAGGTGTTGCTCGTAATAAATATTTAGGAGTACTATAACGACGATTTTG
GGGTTTTGGATATGGTTTTAATGGATAACCAGTATAACCTAATTCTCGACTCCTTCTATATTGCTGTAAA
TCCCAATGAATGCCATAAAATGAAATTTCATCTTCGGCAATGAAATAGGCAAGAGAGGCTAGTTTAATAC
GTTTCACTCGTTCATCCCATAAATCAACAACTGTTGAGGTTGTTAATTTAAGACCGTCACATTTTTTACA
ATTTTCTGAATGCGTTGTGTAAGTTGTATCCAGCTTTTTTTCAAATTCTTCTACTTCTAATAATAGAGCC
ATGAAATTTGGGCGACTATTTATATACCAAACATGAGTGACAGGATAAATTAAATTAATATACCCCATTC
TATGACGTCGGACTCTTGATTCTGTTAGTTCAACGCCACATCTTTCACAAATTAAACCTTCATATCTCAC
ACGCTTATATTTACCACAAGCACATTCTAAACTTTTACTGGGCCCAAAAATACGTTCACAAAATAATCCA
TCCATTTCAGGCTTAAATGTACGATAATTAATTGTCTCTGATTTTTGAACTTCTCCTACGAATTGGCCAT
TTGGTAATTTTCGATTTGCCCATTGTAAAATCCGAAATGGAGATGCCAGTTTAATTTTTATATAGTCAAA
TTCTTTTGTCGATTCTACCATTAGTAATATTAAAATGAAATATCGTTTATATTTGAAGTAGGGGAAAAAG
TTTTGGATAAAGCATTATATTTTTCGATTAAATTGACTTCAACTTCATAACGTTTTGTGGAATTAAATCG
ATTAATTTTATATGTACTCATATCTAATCCAATAGAGCGTAATTCATGCAATAAAACTTTAAATGATTCA
GGAATTCCGAATTTAGGAATTTGTTGACCTTTAACAATAGCATTTAAAGTTTCATTTCGACCTTGCATAT
CATCTGATTTTATTGTTAATAATTCTTTCAGTGTAAAAGCAGCTCCAAAACCTTCTAAAGCCCAAACTTC
CATTTCCCCAAACCGTTGACCTCCATGCTGGGCTTTACCACGAAGTGGTTGTTGTGTAATTAATGAATAT
GGACCCGTTGCTCTAGCATGCATTTTATCATCTACTAAATGAATAAGTTTTAACATATAAGCATTTCCAA
CTGTAACAGGATTTTCAAACTCTTTTCCGGTTCGACCATCTATTAACACCATTTTACCAGGTGCATAAGG
ATTAAATAGCCAACTTTCATTTTTAGCAATGGACGCTTGCCGTAATTTTTTATTAATTAGAATGCGGGAA
ATTTCTAACCCATACATTTCATCAAATGGCAAAATTTTAAATCTCGCATTTAATTTGTCACCCGCTAGTC
CTAACAGACATTCATACAATTGACCAACATTCATACGCGATGGTACACCTAATGGATTTAATAAAATGTC
TAATGGTGTGCCATCGGGTAAAAATGGCATATCTTGGCGCGATAAAATACGCGAAATTATACCTTTGTTA
CCATGGCGTCCAGCAATTTTATCTCCGACTTGAATTTTTCTAATTTGAGCAATAAAAACATAAATTTTTT
CAAATTTATATGTTAATTTCGTACGACGATTAAATGTTACCGTTTCAATAACCCGACCATATTCTCCATC
TGACATTCTATAAGAGTTATCTTTTACTCCTTTAGCTTTTGCACCAAATATTGCTCGTAGTAATTTTGAT
TCAGGTAACTGTTCAGATGTGTTATTTGAAATAACTTTACCAACTAAAATATCACCCGGTCGAACAAATG
TACCTACAGTAACTATTCCATCATCATTTAAATGCCTAATTTCTCGAGGGTTTAAATTTGGGATATTTTT
TGTTGTTCGTTCCAATGTATCTGAATTTCGATCAATCTCAATTTTATATCTTTCAATATGAATAGACGTA
AATACGTCGTCGTACACTAAACGTTCATTAATTAAGATAGCATCTTCAAAGTTATAACCTTGCCAAGGCA
TATAACCAATTAATACATTTTGACCTAGAGATAATTCACTGCTTGTAATCGCTGGTCCGTCAGTTAAAAT
TTGGCCAGATTTTACTTGTTCACCCTTCCAAACAATTGGGCGATGATTAATACAAGTTTGTTGATTTGAG
CGCAAATATTTTTGTAATTTATAAGTTAATCTTTTGCCAGTTTTATCATTAACTACTATTTTATTGGCTG
TTACTGAACTAACGACACCGTTTGAATAAGAATTTAAAGTCATACCCGAATCAATTGCAATTTGATTTTC
TAAACCTGTCCCGACAATTGGTTTTTGAGGCAACAATAAGGGAACTGATTGCCGTTGCATATTCGAACCC
ATTAAGGCTCTATTTGCATCATCGTGTTCAAAAAATGGAATCAATGAGGCCGCTACTGAAACGACCTGAA
TTGTCGATATTGCAATAAAATCTACTTCAGAAGGTGTGACATTAACAAAATCTTGTTTGTAACGAACTGG
AATAACATTCTTTGTTAAATAGTTATCCTTATTAGTTGCAATATCAGCAGGAGCAATTTTGTAAAAATCT
TCAATATCGGCCGTTAAATAGACAGGCTGACCTGTTTTGACCACTTTACCGTTAATTACTCGCCAGAATG
GTGTTTCTAAAAATCCTGACTTATTTACACGCGCACATGTCGTTAATGAAGCAATTAATCCAACGTTTTG
CCCTTCGGGTGTTTCAATAGGACAAATTCGACCATAATGACTTGGGTGAATATCACGCACTGCAAAACTA
ATTCGATCTCTATCGAAGCCGCCTGGCCCTAGTCCACTTACACGTCGGCGATGTGTAAGTGACGATAATG
GATTTGTTTGGTCCAGATATTGTGATAACTGACTTGAACCAAAAAATTCTCGAATACTTGCATTAACTAT
GTTAAAGCTTAGTAACTGACCCGAATCAATTTTATTAGTTTGGTTACGTAATTTTCTACCTAAACGTTGA
AAACCAATTCTAAAAAGATTTTGTAATAATTCTCCTACAGATCGAACTCTTCGGTTTTTTAAATGATCAA
TATCATCTTGAACTGTTTTAGAAATAGTTAAATTAATTAGTTTATCAGTAATTGCAAAAATGTCTTCATA
CGTTATTGTTTGCAATCGTTCACTCATTTTTAAATTTAAACGACTATTAATTTTTAATCGCCCAACTCGA
CCTAAACGATAATAAGTAGGATCAAAAATCCTTGAAAATTCAGAAATATTTTTAAAATAACTTAAACCTA
AATTAAACCTTGATAAAGGCTCAGAGAGACGTTTTGAATTAATTAATAGCGGTTTATTGAAATAAAAGAA
ATCAGCGTATTCTAAATTTTGATAAATTTCTAAATCAGTTAGACCCATTTCTTTTAATAAATAAAGAACT
GGCTTTTGATTTATCTTGTCCAACTGAATAATGACTTCATCTTCTTGACTTTTAAGAGGATACTTATAAG
AATTAATTTTTGTATTGCGTTGAAAACCGATACGAATCCACGATCCGTATTCTGGAATTACTGTTGCTGT
ATAAAGATCCTTTTCATCGTATTTTTTATTATAATTTGTTTTAATTTCATGATCTTTTCGATAAAGAAGA
AATTGGGTTTTAGTTTTTAAATATTTATGACGATCAGACTTATAGGTTAATTTGTTTTTCCCAAAGACAT
ATTTCAATTGTTCTTTTAGACTTATTGAGAAATAAATTGCTGGTTTTAAATTTTGTAACTGTGTTAATTC
TTGAAAACTTTTCAATGTAAAGGTAGCTTTACTGATTTGTTTTTTCAAAAATAAAAAATTACTCATCTCA
GTTAGCCATTCTCGGGGCTCTTTTGTAATTAAAAACAAATTTGAATTTAATTCCATTTGAGCCAATGTTT
GAGAATTAATGATTAATTTTTTATAAATCATGGACAAATTTATGATTTGTTTATCCGAGAGATTTAAAAT
AGCATTCGACTTTGTGAATTTTGATAGTAAAATCGTTTTATCTTCATTAAATTTTGTTGTTAAACTGGAT
TGCAAAATTTCATACTTCATCAATGATGTAAGTAAAAAATTAAAATATTTAATTAAATAAATTTGTTTTT
CATCTTGAAATTCAAAAGATTTATTCTTCAGTTTCAACCATTTTAAAAATAATTGAATTACGCGTTGTTT
TGATTTTGATGAAAGTAATTTTGAGGCCACCCGATATAGTTTAAAAGATTGCAAAAAATAAAATGTTGAA
TTTTGTTGTTTCTGTTTTAAGTACTTAATTGAGTAATAATAAATGGAGTTACTTTGCCAGTGTGGGATTA
TTTTTTTTTTCTTTTTAACTGGATCGTAAATTGATGTTGGTAGAGGAAAGAATAAATCAAACTCAGAGAT
AAAGGCTTCACCGGATGGAATAAATGATCTTAGTTTATTAATATCAGTAGACAATTTTTTTTTAAATTGA
TTTCTAGTCTTTTGGTTTTTATTTTTTTCAAAATAAACGCCAGGACTTCGAATAATTTGACTGACAATAA
CGCGTTCACAACCATTTATTATAAAAGTCGCGTCTGTAGTCATAAGTGGCAACGTAATAATCGGAAATTG
ATTATGATACCTTATACTATTTACTACTTTATTTCTGACTTCAATTGGAATTACTAATTGAGCTCGATAG
TTTCCGCTATATTTTCGTGCAATTAGTAAACTGTATGAAGGTTTAATTAAGCTATATTCTTCTCCAAACA
TAACATATTCAGTATTTTGACTGAAGTCTTGAATTCGGGAAAATAAAGCAAGTTCTTCTGTAAGCCCTTG
AGTAATAAACCAACAAAAACTTATTCTTTGCATGGCTAAAAAATCTGGGAGAGCATTAGTATAATTCATA
TTTTTTTTCATAATTTTTATTAGTGAAACAACGAATAGAATATATTTAGATTCGTCAGTGACTAACCGTA
AATTCTTAAAAATAAATGTTAAGAAAATTTAAAATTTTCTTAACGCGATAAAGTATCAACGAATCTAACT
TATGATATTTTTAAAGACGAGGCTAATTTTGCCTTTTTTCGAGCCGCCGCATTTTTATGAAATACATTTT
TTTTTGTTCCCTTATCAATTAGACTATAAACAGAGCTTAAAATTTTTTGTAATTTTTCTTTTCCTTCTGG
ACTTTTCGAAGTTTTGTAAATTTCTAAATTTTTTAAGAATACTTTAATTAATGTACGAACAGAACTTTTG
TAAAAACGATTTTGTAAACGATTACGTTCATTTACTTGAATACGTTTTTGCGCGGATTTATTATTAGCCA
TATTATTATTAATTAATTAATAGTTGTTTTATAAATAAGGGGTTTTGACTAATATAATATATTTGACAAA
AAATTAAAAGTTTTTATGATAAAAATTTTTAATTCTAATAATAACTATTAACCCTTGATAAGATAGAAAA
TTTTAGGCAAGATAGTAAGTAAAATTATTAGTCAACAATTTTATGGCAAAAAATAAAGGTACTCGAATCT
TGATTACTTTAGAGTGTACTGAATGTCGTTCGAATTTAGAGAAGCGTTCACCTGGTGTTTCCCGTTATTC
GACGCAGAAAAATCGTCGAAATAATCCAGAAAGATTAGAATTAAAAAAGTATTGTTCGCATTGTAATAAA
ACAACTCTACACAAAGAGATTAAATAAATTATGGTATCAAAAAAACAAAAATTGTCTCCAATTAGCCTAA
ATCAAAATATTGACTACAAAGATATCGATTTATTAACTTTATTTGTCACCGAACAAGGAAAAATTCTCCC
ACGTCGTGCCACTGGTGTGACGGTTCAACAACAACGAAGATTAGCGAAAGCAATTAAGCGTGCTCGTGTA
TTATCATTATTTCCTTTTGTAGCATCTAATTCTATTTAAAATTATTTAGAATCACTATATTTTAACATGT
AGTGATTCTAAATGTTTAATTTATAAAATTTATAAGGAAAGTTCTATGGGAAATTTTATTGATAAAACAT
TCACAGTAATAGCAGATATTCTTTTAAAAGTTTTGCCAGCTAGTAAACAAGAAAAAGAAGCCTTTTCTTA
TTATCGTGCAGGTATGAGTGCTCAGTCAAAAGGTCGCTATGCTGAAGCTTTACAAAACTATTATGAAGCC
CTACAAGTTGAAGAAGATCCATATGATCGTAGTTATACGTTATACAATATTGGTCTCATTTACGGTAATA
CAGGAAAATATACACAAGCTTTAGAGTTTTATCATCAAGCGTTATCCTTAAACGCGAATCTTCCTCAAGC
TTTAAATAACATCGCAGTTATATATCATTCACAAGCTTTACGGGCTCAGAGTCTAGAAGAAGATGAATAC
ATCGAATTATCAAAAGAACTCTTTGATAAAGCCGCGGAATATTGGATTCAAGCTCTTAAACTAGCACCAG
ATAATTATCCAGGAGCACGAAATTGGTTAAAAGTAACAGGTAGATTAAGTGATAATAACTAATTAATAAT
CGAATACGCTTTTCAAAAAATCTTATAAGTATCAAGAATTCAAATTATTTTGTTGTACAATGTTTAATAA
TTATTAAACTTGAAGTTTGATAAAATTTAAACTGATAAATAAAACCGTGAAAGTATATTTATTCTCAAGT
ATTTTAAATATGTTAAATCAAAAATGGTAAAAACTAATTTAAACAAAGGTTACGTTACTCAAATTATTGG
TCCTGTATTAGACATTAAATTTTCAGAAGGAAATTTACCACCGATCTATAGTGCAATCAAAATTATCTTG
GATGATAATACCGAAACAATTGTTGAAGTACAACAATTATTAGGTGATAATAAGGTACGTGCAGTGTCTA
TGCGTTCAACAGATGGTTTAAAACGTGGTGTAGAAGCAATTGATTTAGGCACTCCAATTAATGTTCCAGT
CGGTACTCCAACGTTAGGTCGAATTTTTAATGTAATTGGTGAGCCTGTCGATGAGCAAGGCGAAGTTAAA
TATGATGAAACTTTACCAATTCATCGTGATGCTCCAGCATTCACTGAGTTAGAAACAAAACCATCAATTT
TTGAAACTGGTATTAAAGTAGTTGATTTATTAGCACCATATCGACGTGGTGGCAAAATTGGTTTATTTGG
TGGAGCTGGCGTAGGTAAAACGGTATTAATTATGGAGTTAATTAATAATATTGCAAAAGCTCATGGTGGT
GTATCTGTTTTCGGTGGTGTCGGTGAACGGACGCGCGAAGGAAATGATTTATACGAAGAAATGAAAGAAT
CTGGTGTAATTAATGAAAAAAACTTTGCGGAATCTAAAGTAGCTTTAGTCTATGGTCAAATGAATGAACC
ACCAGGGGCACGTATGCGTGTTGGTTTAACAGCTTTAACAATGGCTGAGTATTTTCGCGATGTAAATAAG
CAAGATGTATTATTATTTATTGATAACATTTTCCGCTTTACTCAAGCTGGTTCAGAAGTATCAGCATTAT
TAGGTCGTATGCCATCAGCGGTAGGCTATCAACCAACATTAGCTACTGAAATGGGTGCATTGCAAGAGCG
AATTACATCAACAACGCAAGGTTCGATTACATCAATTCAAGCTGTATACGTACCAGCAGATGATTTAACA
GATCCTGCTCCAGCGACAACATTCGCACATTTAGATGCGACAACTGTGTTATCCCGCGGTTTAGCAGCGA
AAGGTATTTATCCTGCTGTAGATCCGTTAGATTCAACTTCAACGATGTTACAAGTGGGTATTGTTACAGA
AGAACATTATGCTACAGCAGAAAACGTAAAAGAAACATTACAACGCTATAAAGAATTACAAGACATTATT
GCAATTTTAGGTATCGATGAATTATCGGAAGAAGATCGTTTAACTGTTGCACGTGCACGTAAAGTAGAAC
GCTTTTTATCTCAACCATTTTTCGTTGCTGAGATTTTTACTGGTTCACCAGGTGAATACGTTAGTTTAGA
GGATACAATTAAGGGTTTCTTAATGGTATTAAACGGTGAATTAGATGATTTACCAGAACAAGCGTTTTAT
CTTGTAGGTAATATTGATCAAGCAATTGCAAAAGCAGAAACTCTAAAATAAGGAATACGACATATGGTTA
TGAACATTCGCGTTCTTACCCCTGACAGAGTAATTTGTTCTACAACAGCGGATGAAGTTGTTTTACCTGG
TTTAACAGGTCAAGTCGGGGTATTAGATGGTCATGCAGCATTAATAACAGCTTTAGAGACAGGATTATTA
AGAATTAAATTAAACGACAAATGGACACCAATTATTTTATGTGGTGGTTTAGCTGAAATTGATCGAGATC
GTGTTACTGTTTTGGTGAATGATGTTGAAGAACTTACGGATATCGGATTAAGTGAAGCGACACAAGAACT
AGAAAAAGCTACTTTAGCCGTTGAAAATGCGAAGACGAGTAAAGAAAGATTAGATGCTTCAGTTGAATTA
AAAAAAGCAACTGCTCGTCTTGAAGCTGTGAATTATTTATCATAAATATTAATAATCTTCTAAGAACTCT
TTTTGTCTAAATAATCTGTTTAACGATTATTTAGACAATTAAATTTAACAAACTATCACCAATAAATTTT
TATTACATGACGACTAATTCTAATTTTAATTTTACGAATAATACAACAGTAACATTGGAATTACCTTTTT
CAGAACATATTGAAGAATTAAGACAACGAATTTTTCTTGTATTTTGGATAATTCTATTATTAACGTCTGT
ATCATTTATTGAAGTCAAAAGTTTAGTTAAAATTTTAGAAATGCCAATTACAAATGTAAAATTCTTTCAA
GTAGCTCCTGGCGAATATTTTATTTCAACTATTAAAATTTCATTTTACACAGGGTTACTTTTTTCAAGTC
CATTTGTAATAGGTCAATTGATTCTATTTTTACTACCAGGCTTAACAAAAAAGGAAACAAAAATTGTTTT
ACCTTTGCTATTAAGTTCATTAGTTTTATTTGCATTAGGATTAGCTTTTTCATATTACACGTTAATTCCG
GCTGCTTTAAACTTTTTCTTAAACTACAGTGAAGAAGTTTTAGAACCATTCTGGTCTTTTGATCAATATT
TTGAATTCATTTTAGTTTTATTTTACAGCACTGGCTTAGCATTTCAGATACCGATTATTCAAATTTTAGT
TGGGTTATTAAATATTATAACAGCTAAACAAATGTTGGGTGCGTGGCGGTATATAATACTAGTGTCGACA
ATTCTTGGGGCAATTTTAACGCCCTCGACTGATCCTTTTACACAGTTGTTGTTATCTTTAGCAATACTGT
TATTATATTTATCAGGATTAGGTATCTTGTTTTTAATAAAGAACTAATTTATATAATAAAATATCCATAC
TTAAAAAATATTTAAACTATGGCAACTAACAAGTTTTTTAAAAGTCTTTTATTTGCTTTAACAATTGCTA
TAAATTCATTTGGTTTTTGCATTCAAGACGCAGTAGCATATCCAGTTTTTGCACAACAAAACTATTCAAA
TCCACGTGCTGCAAATGGTAAATTAGCCTGTGCAAATTGCCATTTAAATCAAAAAGCAATTGAAATTGAA
GCACCCCAGGCAGTTCTTCCAAATTCGATTTTTGAAGTCGAAATTAAAGTTCCCTACGATACTACTAAAC
AACAACTCGGTGCAAATGGAAAAAAAGCTGATTTAAACGTTGGTGGAATTTTAATGCTACCTGAAGGTTT
TAAATTAGCACCGAAAAATCAAATTCCAGCTGAAGTAAAAGAAAAAAATAAAGGTGTTTTTATTTCACCG
TATAGTAGTGAATTTGATAATATCTTAGTAGTTGGACCAATTGCAGGAAAGACTCATCAAGAGTTAATTT
TCCCTGTTATGGCTCCTGATCCAGAGAAAAATTCAGATATAAAATATTTAACGTATCCATTCTACGCTGG
TGGTAACCGTGGCCGTGGTCAAGTATATCCCACAGGTGAAAAAAGTAATGTAAATGTATTTGGTGCAAAT
CAAAGCGGTCAAATAACAGAGATTACGGTAACTGAAAAGGGAGAGTCTACTATCTTAATTTTAAATTCAA
ACGGTAAACAAACATCACAAGTTCTTCCGGCTGGATTAATTTTAAGTATAAAACAAGGCCAAGTAGTAAA
AGCTGACCAACCTTTAAATATTGATCCAAATGTTGGTGGTTTTGGCCAAGAAGAATCTGAAATTGTTTTA
CAAAATCCGATCCGTATTTATGGATATCTTGCATTTTGTTTTAGTGTATTAATAACACAAATTATGTTAG
TATTAAAGAAAAAACAATTTGAAAAAGTGCAAGCTGCAGAATTAAACTTCTAAAGGTATTTCGATAATTA
AGGAATAGAGCAAATTAATTCGCCTTATTCCTTAATTATCTTGAACTTATGTAGATAAGTTAATATAATT
CATCTTCTTGATGTACTGAAATTGTACAATCTGATTTCGGGTATGCAATACAAGTTAATACAAAACCAGC
TTCAACCTGATCATCATCTAAAAATGTTTGTTCTGATTGATCGATTTCACCAGCTGTTACTTTACCAGCA
CAAGTAGAGCATGCACCTGCGCGACATGAATAAGGTAATTCAATACCTTGCTCCTCAGCAGCATCTAAAA
CAAATACATCATCATTACAATCATGAAGAGCGGGCTTCGCCCTGTCGCTCGACTGCGGCGAGCACTACTG
GCTGTAAAAGGACAGACCACATCATGGTTCTGTGTTCATTAGGTTGTTCTGTCCATTGCTGACATAATCC
GCTCCACTTCAACGTAACACCGCACGAAGATTTCTATTGTTCCTGAAGGCATATTCAAATCGTTTTCGTT
ACCGCTTGCAGGCATCATGACAGAACACTACTTCCTATAAACGCTACACAGGCTCCTGAGATTAATAATG
CGGATCTCTACGATAATGGGAGATTTTCCCGACTGTTTCGTTCGCTTCTCAGTGGATAACAGCCAGCTTC
TCTGTTTAACAGACAAAAACAGCATATCCACTCAGTTCCACATTTCCATATAAAGGCCAAGGCATTTATT
CTCAGGATAATTGTTTCAGCATCGCAACCGCATCAGACTCCGGCATCGCAAACTGCACCCGGTGCCGGGC
AGCCACATCCAGCGCAAAAACCTTCGTGTAGACTTCCGTTGAACTGATGGACTTATGTCCCATCAGGCTT
TGCAGAACTTTCAGCGGTATACCGGCATACAGCATGTGCATCGCATAGGAATGGCGGAACGTATGTGGTG
TGACCGGAACAGAGAACGTCACACCGTCAGCAGCAGCGGCGGCAACCGCCTCCCCAATCCAGGTCCTGAC
CGTTCTGTCCGTCACTTCCCAGATCCGCGCTTTCTCTGTCCTTCCTGTGCGACGGTTACGCCGCTCCATG
AGCTTATCGCGAATAAATACCTGTGACGGAAGATCACTTCGCAGAATAAATAAATCCTGGTGTCCCTGTT
GATACCGGGAAGCCCTGGGCCAACTTTTGGCGAAAATGAGACGTTGATCGGCACGTAAGAGGTTCCAACT
TTCACCATAATGAAATAAGATCACTACCGGGCGTATTTTTTGAGTTATCGAGATTTTCAGGAGCTAAGGA
AGCTAAAATGGAGAAAAAAATCACTGGATATACCACCGTTGATATATCCCAATGGCATCGTAAAGAACAT
TTTGAGGCATTTCAGTCAGTTGCTCAATGTACCTATAACCAGACCGTTCAGCTGGATATTACGGCCTTTT
TAAAGACAGTAAAGAAAAATAAGCACAAGTTTTATCCGGCCTTTATTCACATTCTTGCCCGCCTGATGAA
TGCTCATCCGGAATTTCGTATGGCAATGAAAGACGGTGAGCTGGTGATATGGGATAGTGTTCACCCTTGT
TACACCGTTTTCCATGAGCAAACTGAAACGTTTTCATCGCTCTGGAGTGAATACCACGACGATTTCCGGC
AGTTTCTACACATATATTCGCAAGATGTGGCGTGTTACGGTGAAAACCTGGCCTATTTCCCTAAAGGGTT
TATTGAGAATATGTTTTTCGTCTCAGCCAATCCCTGGGTGAGTTTCACCAGTTTTGATTTAAACGTGGCC
AATATGGACAACTTCTTCGCCCCCGTTTTCACCATGGGCAAATATTATACGCAAGGCGACAAGGTGCTGA
TGCCGCTGGCGATTCAGGTTCATCATGCCGTTTGTGATGGCTTCCATGTCGGCAGAATGCTTAATGAATT
ACAACAGTACTGCGATGAGTGGCAGGGCGGGGCGTAATTTTTTTAAGGCAGTTATTGGTGCCCTTAAACG
CCTGGTTGCTACGCCTGAATAAGTGATAATAAGCGGATGAATGGCAGAAATTCGATGATAAGCTGTCAAA
CATGAGAATTGGTCGACGGCCCGGGCGGCCGCAAGGGGTTCGCGTTGGCCGATTCATTAATGCAGCTGGC
ACGACAGGTTTCCCGACTAGAAAGCGGGCAGTGAGCGCAACGCAATTAATGTGAGTTAGCTCACTCATTA
GGCACCCCAGGCTTTACACTTTATGCTTCCGGCTCGTATGTTGTGTGGAATTGTGAGCGGATAACAATTT
CACACAGGAAACAGCTATGACCATGATTACGCCAAGCTATTTAGGTGAGACTATAGAATACTCAAGCTTG
CATGCCTGCAGGTCGACTCTAGAGGATCCCCGGGTACCGAGCTCGAATTCGCCCTATAGTGAGTCGTATT
ACAATTCACTGGCCGTCGTTTTACAACGTCGTGACTGGGAAAACCCTGGCGTTACCCAACTTAATCGCCT
TGCAGCACATCCCCCTTTCGCCAGCTGGCGTAATAGCGAAGAGGCCCGCACCGATCGCCCTTCCCAACAG
TTGCGCAGCTGAATGGCGAATGGCGCCTGATGCGGTATTTTCTCCTTACGCATCTGTGTGGTATTTCACA
CCGCATATGGTGCACTCTCAGTACAATCTGCTCTGATGCCGCATAGTTAAGCCAGCCCCGACACCCGCCA
ACACCCGCTGACGCGAACCCCTTGCGGCCGCATCGAATATAACTTCGTATAATGTATGCTATACGAAGTT
ATTAGCGATGAGCTCGGACTTCCATTGTTCATTCCACGGACAAAAACAGAGAAAGGAAACGACAGAGGCC
AAAAAGCTCGCTTTCAGCACCTGTCGTTTCCTTTCTTTTCAGAGGGTATTTTAAATAAAAACATTAAGTT
ATGACGAAGAAGAACGGAAACGCCTTAAACCGGAAAATTTTCATAAATAGCGAAAACCCGCGAGGTCGCC
GCCCCGTAACCTGTCGGATCACCGGAAAGGACCCGTAAAGTGATAATGATTATCATCTACATATCACAAC
GTGCGTGGAGGCCATCAAACCACGTCAAATAATCAATTATGACGCAGGTATCGTATTAATTGATCTGCAT
CAACTTAACGTAAAAACAACTTCAGACAATACAAATCAGCGACACTGAATACGGGGCAACCTCATGTCCG
AGCTCGCGAGCTCGTCGACAGCGACACACTTGCATCGGATGCAGCCCGGTTAACGTGCCGGCACGGCCTG
GGTAACCAGGTATTTTGTCCACATAACCGTGCGCAAAATGTTGTGGATAAGCAGGACACAGCAGCAATCC
ACAGCAGGCATACAACCGCACACCGAGGTTACTCCGTTCTACAGGTTACGACGACATGTCAATACTTGCC
CTTGACAGGCATTGATGGAATCGTAGTCTCACGCTGATAGTCTGATCGACAATACAAGTGGGACCGTGGT
CCCAGACCGATAATCAGACCGACAACACGAGTGGGATCGTGGTCCCAGACTAATAATCAGACCGACGATA
CGAGTGGGACCGTGGTCCCAGACTAATAATCAGACCGACGATACGAGTGGGACCGTGGTTCCAGACTAAT
AATCAGACCGACGATACGAGTGGGCGTGGTCCCAGACTAATAATCAGACCGACGATACGAGTGGGACCGT
GGTCCCAGACTAATAATCAGACCGACGATACGAGTGGGACCGTGGTTCCAGACTAATAATCAGACCGACG
ATACGAGTGGGACCGTGGTCCCAGACTAATAATCAGACCGACGATACGAGTGGGACCATGGTCCCAGACT
AATAATCAGACCGACGATACGAGTGGGACCGTGGTCCCAGTCTGATTATCAGACCGACGATACGAGTGGG
ACCGTGGTCCCAGACTAATAATCAGACCGACGATACGAGTGGGACCGTGGTCCCAGACTAATAATCAGAC
CGACGATACGAGTGGGACCGTGGTCCCAGTCTGATTATCAGACCGACGATACAAGTGGAACAGTGGGCCC
AGAGAGAATATTCAGGCCAGTTATGCTTTCTGGCCTGTAACAAAGGACATTAAGTAAAGACAGATAAACG
TAGACTAAAACGAGGTCGCATCAGGGTGCTGGCTTTTCAAGTTCCTTAAGAATGGCCTCAATTTTCTCTA
TACACTCAGTTGGAACACGAGACCTGTCCAGGTTAAGCACCATTTTATCGCCCTTATACAATACTGTCGC
TCCAGGAGCAAACTGATGTCGTGAGCTTAAACTAGTTCTTGATGCAGATGACGTTTTAAGCACAGAAGTT
AAAAGAGTGATAACTTCTTCAGCTTCAAATATCACCCCAGCTTTTTTCTGCTCATGAAGGTTAGATGCCT
GCTGCTTAAGTAATTCCTCTTTATCTGTAAAGGCTTTTTGAAGTGCATCACCTGACCGGGCAGATAGTTC
ACCGGGGTGAGAAAAAAGAGCAACAACTGATTTAGGCAATTTGGCGGTGTTGATACAGCGGGTAATAATC
TTACGTGAAATATTTTCCGCATCAGCCAGCGCAGAAATATTTCCAGCAAATTCATTCTGCAATCGGCTTG
CATAACGCTGACCACGTTCATAAGCACTTGTTGGGCGATAATCGTTACCCAATCTGGATAATGCAGCCAT
CTGCTCATCATCCAGCTCGCCAACCAGAACACGATAATCACTTTCGGTAAGTGCAGCAGCTTTACGACGG
CGACTCCCATCGGCAATTTCTATGACACCAGATACTCTTCGACCGAACGCCGGTGTCTGTTGACCAGTCA
GTAGAAAAGAAGGGATGAGATCATCCAGTGCGTCCTCAGTAAGCAGCTCCTGGTCACGTTCATTACCTGA
CCATACCCGAGAGGTCTTCTCAACACTATCACCCCGGAGCACTTCAAGAGTAAACTTCACATCCCGACCA
CATACAGGCAAAGTAATGGCATTACCGCGAGCCATTACTCCTACGCGCGCAATTAACGAATCCACCATCG
GGGCAGCTGGTGTCGATAACGAAGTATCTTCAACCGGTTGAGTATTGAGCGTATGTTTTGGAATAACAGG
CGCACGCTTCATTATCTAATCTCCCAGCGTGGTTTAATCAGACGATCGAAAATTTCATTGCAGACAGGTT
CCCAAATAGAAAGAGCATTTCTCCAGGCACCAGTTGATGAGCGTTGATCAATGGCCTGTTCAAAAACAGT
TCTCATCCGGATCTGACCTTTACCAACTTCATCCGTTTCACGTACAACATTTTTTAGAACCATGCTTCCC
CAGGCATCCCGAATTTGCTCCTCCATCCACGGGGACTGAGAGCCATTGCTATTGCTGTATTTGGTAAGCA
AAATACGTACATCAGGCTCGAACCCTTTAAGATCAACGTTCTTGAGCAGATCACGAAGCATATCGAAAAA
CTGCAGTGCGGAGGTGTAGTCAAACAACTCAGCAGGCGTGGGAACAATCAGCACATCAGCAGCACATACG
ACATTAATCGTGCCGATACCCAGGTTAGGCGCGCTGTCAATAACTATGACATCATAGTCATGAGCAACAG
TTTCAATGGCCAGTCGGAGCATCAGGTGTGGATCGGTGGGCAGTTTACCTTCATCAAATTTGCCCATTAA
CTCAGTTTCAATACGGTGCAGAGCCAGACAGGAAGGAATAATGTCAAGCCCCGGCCAGCAAGTGGGCTTT
ATTGCATAAGTGACATCGTCCTTTTCCCCAAGATAGAAAGGCAGGAGAGTGTCTTCTGCATGAATATGAA
GATCTGGTACCCATCCGTGATACATTGAGGCTGTTCCCTGGGGGTCGTTACCTTCCACGAGCAAAACACG
TAGCCCCTTCAGAGCCAGATCCTGAGCAAGATGAACAGAAACTGAGGTTTTGTAAACGCCACCTTTATGG
GCAGCAACCCCGATCACCGGTGGAAATACGTCTTCAGCACGTCGCAATCGCGTACCAAACACATCACGCA
TATGATTAATTTGTTCAATTGTATAACCAACACGTTGCTCAACCCGTCCTCGAATTTCCATATCCGGGTG
CGGTAGTCGCCCTGCTTTCTCGGCATCTCTGATAGCCTGAGAAGAAACCCCAACTAAATCCGCTGCTTCA
CCTATTCTCCAGCGCCGGGTTATTTTCCTCGCTTCCGGGCTGTCATCATTAAACTGTGCAATGGCGATAG
CCTTCGTCATTTCATGACCAGCGTTTATGCACTGGTTAAGTGTTTCCATGAGTTTCATTCTGAACATCCT
TTAATCATTGCTTTGCGTTTTTTTATTAAATCTTGCAATTTACTGCAAAGCAACAACAAAATCGCAAAGT
CATCAAAAAACCGCAAAGTTGTTTAAAATAAGAGCAACACTACAAAAGGAGATAAGAAGCGCACATACCT
CAGTCACTTATTATCACTAGCGTCAAGTCCAGACTCCTGTGTAAAATGATTTATAAGGGATTTTGCCGAT
TTCGGCCTATTGGTTAAAAAATGAGCTGATTTAACAAAAATTTAACGCGAATTTTAACAAAATATTAACG
CTTACAATTTCCTGATGCGGTATTTTCTCCTTACGCATCTGTGCGGTATTTCACACCGCATAGATCGGCA
AGTGCACAAACAATACTTAAATAAATACTACTCAGTAATAACCTATTTCTTAGCATTTTTGACGAAATTT
GCTATTTTGTTAGAGTCTTTTACACCATTTGTCTCCACACCTCCGCTTACATCAACACCAATAACGCCAT
TTAATCTAAGCGCATCACCAACATTTTCTGGCGTCAGTCCACCAGCTAACATAAAATGTAAGCTTTCGGG
GCTCTCTTGCCTTCCAACCCAGTCAGAAATCGAGTTCCAATCCAAAAGTTCACCTGTCCCACCTGCTTCT
GAATCAAACAAGGGAATAAACGAATGAGGTTTCTGTGAAGCTGCACTGAGTAGTATGTTGCAGTCTTTTG
GAAATACGAGTCTTTTAATAACTGGCAAACCGAGGAACTCTTGGTATTCTTGCCACGACTCATCTCCATG
CAGTTGGACGATATCAATGCCGTAATCATTGACCAGAGCCAAAACATCCTCCTTAGGTTGATTACGAAAC
ACGCCAACCAAGTATTTCGGAGTGCCTGAACTATTTTTATATGCTTTTACAAGACTTGAAATTTTCCTTG
CAATAACCGGGTCAATTGTTCTCTTTCTATTGGGCACACATATAATACCCAGCAAGTCAGCATCGGAATC
TAGAGCACATTCTGCGGCCTCTGTGCTCTGCAAGCCGCAAACTTTCACCAATGGACCAGAACTACCTGTG
AAATTAATAACAGACATACTCCAAGCTGCCTTTGTGTGCTTAATCACGTATACTCACGTGCTCAATAGTC
ACCAATGCCCTCCCTCTTGGCCCTCTCCTTTTCTTTTTTCGACCGAATTAATTCTTAATCGGCAAAAAAA
GAAAAGCTCCGGATCAAGATTGTACGTAAGGTGACAAGCTATTTTTCAATAAAGAATATCTTCCACTACT
GCCATCTGGATCGCTTGCCTGTAACTTACACGCGCCTCGTATCTTTTAATGATGGAATAATTTGGGAATT
TACTCTGTGTTTATTTATTTTTATGTTTTGTATTTGGATTTTAGAAAGTAAATAAAGAAGGTAGAAGAGT
TACGGAATGAAGAAAAAAAAATAAACAAAGGTTTAAAAAATTTCAACAAAAAGCGTACTTTACATATATA
TTTATTAGACAAGAAAAGCAGATTAAATAGATATACATTCGATTAACGATAAGTAAAATGTAAAATCACA
GGATTTTCGTGTGTGGTCTTCTACACAGACAAGATGAAACAATTCGGCATTAATACCTGAGAGCAGGTAG
AGCAAGGTAAAAGGTAGTATTTGTTGGCGATCCCCCTAGAGTCTTTTACATCTTCGGAAAACAAAAACTA
TTTTTTCTTTAATTTCTTTTTTTACTTTCTATTTTTAATTTATATATTTATATTAAAAAATTTAAATTAT
AATTATTTTTATAGCACGTGATGCTCGCCGCAGCCGTGTAACCGAGCATAGCGAGCGAACTGGCGAGGAA
GCAAAGAAGAACTGTTCTGTCAGATAGCTCTTACGCTC
